>Addgene plasmid #140731 | pAAV-hSyn-OsTIR1(F74A) | addgene full sequence | sequence record 296434 | Addgene NGS Result
CATGTCCTGCAGGCAGCTGCGCGCTCGCTCGCTCACTGAGGCCGCCCGGGCGTCGGGCGACCTTTGGTCG
CCCGGCCTCAGTGAGCGAGCGAGCGCGCAGAGAGGGAGTGGCCAACTCCATCACTAGGGGTTCCTGCGGC
CGCACGCGTGTGTCTAGACTGCAGAGGGCCCTGCGTATGAGTGCAAGTGGGTTTTAGGACCAGGATGAGG
CGGGGTGGGGGTGCCTACCTGACGACCGACCCCGACCCACTGGACAAGCACCCAACCCCCATTCCCCAAA
TTGCGCATCCCCTATCAGAGAGGGGGAGGGGAAACAGGATGCGGCGAGGCGCGTGCGCACTGCCAGCTTC
AGCACCGCGGACAGTGCCTTCGCCCCCGCCTGGCGGCGCGCGCCACCGCCGCCTCAGCACTGAAGGCGCG
CTGACGTCACTCGCCGGTCCCCCGCAAACTCCCCTTCCCGGCCACCTTGGTCGCGTCCGCGCCGCCGCCG
GCCCAGCCGGACCGCACCACGCGAGGCGCGAGATAGGGGGGCACGGGCGCGACCATCTGCGCTGCGGCGC
CGGCGACTCAGCGCTGCCTCAGTCTGCGGTGGGCAGCGGAGGAGTCGTGTCGTGCCTGAGAGCGCAGTCG
AGAGGATCGCCACCATGACATACTTTCCTGAAGAGGTCGTCGAACACATTTTTAGCTTCCTGCCTGCACA
GAGAGATAGAAACACAGTGAGCCTGGTCTGCAAAGTGTGGTACGAGATCGAACGCCTGAGCCGGAGAGGA
GTGTTCGTCGGCAACTGCTATGCTGTGAGAGCAGGCAGGGTCGCCGCTAGGTTTCCAAATGTGCGCGCAC
TGACCGTCAAGGGGAAACCCCACGCCGCCGACTTTAACCTGGTGCCCCCTGATTGGGGAGGATACGCCGG
CCCTTGGATCGAGGCAGCCGCTCGCGGCTGTCATGGACTGGAGGAACTGCGCATGAAGCGAATGGTGGTC
TCTGACGAAAGTCTGGAGCTGCTGGCTCGGAGCTTCCCTAGGTTTCGCGCACTGGTGCTGATTTCTTGCG
AAGGCTTCAGCACCGATGGACTGGCAGCCGTGGCCTCCCACTGTAAGCTGCTGCGGGAGCTGGACCTCCA
GGAGAATGAAGTGGAGGATAGAGGCCCCAGATGGCTGTCTTGCTTCCCAGACTCATGTACCAGCCTGGTG
TCCCTGAACTTTGCCTGCATCAAAGGCGAAGTGAATGCTGGGTCCCTGGAGCGGCTGGTCTCAAGAAGCC
CCAACCTGAGGTCTCTGCGGCTGAACCGGAGCGTGAGCGTGGACACTCTGGCTAAGATTCTGCTGAGAAC
CCCTAACCTGGAGGATCTGGGAACCGGCAATCTGACAGACGATTTCCAGACAGAATCCTACTTTAAACTG
ACTTCTGCCCTGGAGAAGTGTAAAATGCTGAGGAGTCTGTCAGGATTCTGGGATGCTTCACCCGTGTGCC
TGAGCTTTATCTACCCTCTGTGTGCACAGCTGACAGGCCTGAACCTGAGCTATGCACCAACCCTGGACGC
CAGTGATCTGACAAAGATGATCTCACGCTGCGTGAAACTCCAGCGACTGTGGGTGCTGGACTGTATTTCC
GATAAGGGGCTCCAGGTGGTCGCCAGCTCCTGCAAGGACCTCCAGGAGCTGAGAGTGTTCCCATCTGATT
TTTACGTGGCCGGATATAGTGCTGTCACTGAGGAAGGCCTGGTGGCAGTCTCACTGGGATGCCCAAAGCT
GAACAGCCTGCTGTATTTCTGTCATCAGATGACTAATGCTGCACTGGTGACCGTCGCCAAGAACTGCCCT
AATTTCACCCGATTTCGGCTGTGTATTCTGGAACCAGGCAAACCCGACGTGGTCACATCCCAGCCACTGG
ATGAAGGGTTTGGAGCTATCGTGAGAGAGTGCAAGGGACTCCAGAGGCTGAGCATTTCCGGCCTGCTGAC
AGACAAAGTGTTCATGTACATCGGCAAGTATGCTAAGCAGCTGGAGATGCTGAGCATTGCATTTGCCGGA
GACTCCGATAAGGGCATGATGCACGTGATGAACGGGTGTAAGAATCTGCGAAAACTGGAAATCCGGGACA
GCCCTTTCGGGGATGCCGCTCTGCTGGGAAACTTTGCCAGATACGAGACAATGAGGAGCCTGTGGATGTC
TAGTTGCAATGTGACTCTGAAGGGCTGTCAGGTCCTGGCTAGTAAAATGCCTATGCTGAACGTGGAAGTC
ATTAATGAGCGGGACGGGTCTAACGAAATGGAGGAAAATCATGGCGACCTGCCAAAGGTGGAGAAACTGT
ATGTGTATCGGACCACCGCAGGGGCAAGAGATGATGCTCCCAACTTTGTGAAGATTCTGAGATCAGGAAG
CGGAGCTACTAACTTCAGCCTGCTGAAGCAGGCTGGAGACGTGGAGGAGAACCCTGGACCTAGATCTAAG
GAGAAGAGTGCTTGTCCTAAAGATCCAGCCAAACCTCCGGCCAAGGCACAAGTTGTGGGATGGCCACCGG
TGAGATCATACCGGAAGAACGTGATGGTTTCCTGCCAAAAATCAAGCGGTGGCCCGGAGGCGGCGGCGTT
CGTGAAGGTATCAATGGACGGAGCACCGTACTTGAGGAAAATCGATTTGAGGATGTATAAAGCTAGCATG
GTGAGCAAGGGCGAGGAGCTGTTCACCGGGGTGGTGCCCATCCTGGTCGAGCTGGACGGCGACGTAAACG
GCCACAAGTTCAGCGTGTCCGGCGAGGGCGAGGGCGATGCCACCTACGGCAAGCTGACCCTGAAGTTCAT
CTGCACCACCGGCAAGCTGCCCGTGCCCTGGCCCACCCTCGTGACCACCCTGACCTACGGCGTGCAGTGC
TTCAGCCGCTACCCCGACCACATGAAGCAGCACGACTTCTTCAAGTCCGCCATGCCCGAAGGCTACGTCC
AGGAGCGCACCATCTTCTTCAAGGACGACGGCAACTACAAGACCCGCGCCGAGGTGAAGTTCGAGGGCGA
CACCCTGGTGAACCGCATCGAGCTGAAGGGCATCGACTTCAAGGAGGACGGCAACATCCTGGGGCACAAG
CTGGAGTACAACTACAACAGCCACAACGTCTATATCATGGCCGACAAGCAGAAGAACGGCATCAAGGTGA
ACTTCAAGATCCGCCACAACATCGAGGACGGCAGCGTGCAGCTCGCCGACCACTACCAGCAGAACACCCC
CATCGGCGACGGCCCCGTGCTGCTGCCCGACAACCACTACCTGAGCACCCAGTCCGCCCTGAGCAAAGAC
CCCAACGAGAAGCGCGATCACATGGTCCTGCTGGAGTTCGTGACCGCCGCCGGGATCACTCTCGGCATGG
ACGAGCTGTACAAGGGTGCAGGCGCCCAAGCTTCGAATTCTGCAGTCGACCTGCCCCCCCTGGAGCGCCT
GACCCTGATCGACGGTACCGCGGGCCCGGGATCCACCGGATCTAGATAACTGATCATAATCAGCCATACC
ACATTTGTAGAGGTTTTACTTGCTTTAAAAAACCTCCCACACCTCCCCCTGAACCTGAAACATAAAATGA
ATGCAATTGTTGTTGTTAACTTGTTTATTGCAGCTTATAATGGTTACAAATAAAGCAATAGCATCACAAA
TTTCACAAATAAAGCATTTTTTTCACTGCATTCTAGTTGTGGTTTGTCCAAACTCATCAATGTATCTTAA
ATTCGATATCAAGCTTATCGATAATCAACCTCTGGATTACAAAATTTGTGAAAGATTGACTGGTATTCTT
AACTATGTTGCTCCTTTTACGCTATGTGGATACGCTGCTTTAATGCCTTTGTATCATGCTATTGCTTCCC
GTATGGCTTTCATTTTCTCCTCCTTGTATAAATCCTGGTTGCTGTCTCTTTATGAGGAGTTGTGGCCCGT
TGTCAGGCAACGTGGCGTGGTGTGCACTGTGTTTGCTGACGCAACCCCCACTGGTTGGGGCATTGCCACC
ACCTGTCAGCTCCTTTCCGGGACTTTCGCTTTCCCCCTCCCTATTGCCACGGCGGAACTCATCGCCGCCT
GCCTTGCCCGCTGCTGGACAGGGGCTCGGCTGTTGGGCACTGACAATTCCGTGGTGTTGTCGGGGAAATC
ATCGTCCTTTCCTTGGCTGCTCGCCTATGTTGCCACCTGGATTCTGCGCGGGACGTCCTTCTGCTACGTC
CCTTCGGCCCTCAATCCAGCGGACCTTCCTTCCCGCGGCCTGCTGCCGGCTCTGCGGCCTCTTCCGCGTC
TTCGCCTTCGCCCTCAGACGAGTCGGATCTCCCTTTGGGCCGCCTCCCCGCATCGATACCGAGCGCTGCT
CGAGAGATCTACGGGTGGCATCCCTGTGACCCCTCCCCAGTGCCTCTCCTGGCCCTGGAAGTTGCCACTC
CAGTGCCCACCAGCCTTGTCCTAATAAAATTAAGTTGCATCATTTTGTCTGACTAGGTGTCCTTCTATAA
TATTATGGGGTGGAGGGGGGTGGTATGGAGCAAGGGGCAAGTTGGGAAGACAACCTGTAGGGCCTGCGGG
GTCTATTGGGAACCAAGCTGGAGTGCAGTGGCACAATCTTGGCTCACTGCAATCTCCGCCTCCTGGGTTC
AAGCGATTCTCCTGCCTCAGCCTCCCGAGTTGTTGGGATTCCAGGCATGCATGACCAGGCTCAGCTAATT
TTTGTTTTTTTGGTAGAGACGGGGTTTCACCATATTGGCCAGGCTGGTCTCCAACTCCTAATCTCAGGTG
ATCTACCCACCTTGGCCTCCCAAATTGCTGGGATTACAGGCGTGAACCACTGCTCCCTTCCCTGTCCTTC
TGATTTTGTAGGTAACCACGTGCGGACCGAGCGGCCGCAGGAACCCCTAGTGATGGAGTTGGCCACTCCC
TCTCTGCGCGCTCGCTCGCTCACTGAGGCCGGGCGACCAAAGGTCGCCCGACGCCCGGGCTTTGCCCGGG
CGGCCTCAGTGAGCGAGCGAGCGCGCAGCTGCCTGCAGGGGCGCCTGATGCGGTATTTTCTCCTTACGCA
TCTGTGCGGTATTTCACACCGCATA
[95 nt withheld, positions 5066-5160]
T
[46 nt withheld, positions 5162-5207]
C
[141 nt withheld, positions 5209-5349]
CCTTTGACGTTGGAGTCCACGTTCTTT
[37 nt withheld, positions 5377-5413]
ACTCTATCTCGGGCTATTCTTTTGATTTATAAGGGATTTTGCCGATTTCGGTCTATTGGTTAAAAAATGA
GCTGATTTAACAAAAATTTAACGCGAATTTTAACAAAATATTAACGTTTACAATTTTATGGTGCACTCTC
AGTACAATCTGCTCTGATGCCGCATAGTTAAGCCAGCCCCGACACCCGCCAACACCCGCTGACGCGCCCT
GACGGGCTTGTCTGCTCCCGGCATCCGCTTACAGACAAGCTGTGACCGTCTCCGGGAGCTGCATGTGTCA
GAGGTTTTCACCGTCATCACCGAAACGCGCGAGACGAAAGGGCCTCGTGATACGCCTATTTTTATAGGTT
AATGTCATGATAATAATGGTTTCTTAGACGTCAGGTGGCACTTTTCGGGGAAATGTGCGCGGAACCCCTA
TTTGTTTATTTTTCTAAATACATTCAAATATGTATCCGCTCATGAGACAATAACCCTGATAAATGCTTCA
ATAATATTGAAAAAGGAAGAGTATGAGTATTCAACATTTCCGTGTCGCCCTTATTCCCTTTTTTGCGGCA
TTTTGCCTTCCTGTTTTTGCTCACCCAGAAACGCTGGTGAAAGTAAAAGATGCTGAAGATCAGTTGGGTG
CACGAGTGGGTTACATCGAACTGGATCTCAACAGCGGTAAGATCCTTGAGAGTTTTCGCCCCGAAGAACG
TTTTCCAATGATGAGCACTTTTAAAGTTCTGCTATGTGGCGCGGTATTATCCCGTATTGACGCCGGGCAA
GAGCAACTCGGTCGCCGCATACACTATTCTCAGAATGACTTGGTTGAGTACTCACCAGTCACAGAAAAGC
ATCTTACGGATGGCATGACAGTAAGAGAATTATGCAGTGCTGCCATAACCATGAGTGATAACACTGCGGC
CAACTTACTTCTGACAACGATCGGAGGACCGAAGGAGCTAACCGCTTTTTTGCACAACATGGGGGATCAT
GTAACTCGCCTTGATCGTTGGGAACCGGAGCTGAATGAAGCCATACCAAACGACGAGCGTGACACCACGA
TGCCTGTAGCAATGGCAACAACGTTGCGCAAACTATTAACTGGCGAACTACTTACTCTAGCTTCCCGGCA
ACAATTAATAGACTGGATGGAGGCGGATAAAGTTGCAGGACCACTTCTGCGCTCGGCCCTTCCGGCTGGC
TGGTTTATTGCTGATAAATCTGGAGCCGGTGAGCGTGGGTCTCGCGGTATCATTGCAGCACTGGGGCCAG
ATGGTAAGCCCTCCCGTATCGTAGTTATCTACACGACGGGGAGTCAGGCAACTATGGATGAACGAAATAG
ACAGATCGCTGAGATAGGTGCCTCACTGATTAAGCATTGGTAACTGTCAGACCAAGTTTACTCATATATA
CTTTAGATTGATTTAAAACTTCATTTTTAATTTAAAAGGATCTAGGTGAAGATCCTTTTTGATAATCTCA
TGACCAAAATCCCTTAACGTGAGTTTTCGTTCCACTGAGCGTCAGACCCCGTAGAAAAGATCAAAGGATC
TTCTTGAGATCCTTTTTTTCTGCGCGTAATCTGCTGCTTGCAAACAAAAAAACCACCGCTACCAGCGGTG
GTTTGTTTGCCGGATCAAGAGCTACCAACTCTTTTTCCGAAGGTAACTGGCTTCAGCAGAGCGCAGATAC
CAAATACTGTTCTTCTAGTGTAGCCGTAGTTAGGCCACCACTTCAAGAACTCTGTAGCACCGCCTACATA
CCTCGCTCTGCTAATCCTGTTACCAGTGGCTGCTGCCAGTGGCGATAAGTCGTGTCTTACCGGGTTGGAC
TCAAGACGATAGTTACCGGATAAGGCGCAGCGGTCGGGCTGAACGGGGGGTTCGTGCACACAGCCCAGCT
TGGAGCGAACGACCTACACCGAACTGAGATACCTACAGCGTGAGCTATGAGAAAGCGCCACGCTTCCCGA
AGGGAGAAAGGCGGACAGGTATCCGGTAAGCGGCAGGGTCGGAACAGGAGAGCGCACGAGGGAGCTTCCA
GGGGGAAACGCCTGGTATCTTTATAGTCCTGTCGGGTTTCGCCACCTCTGACTTGAGCGTCGATTTTTGT
GATGCTCGTCAGGGGGGCGGAGCCTATGGAAAAACGCCAGCAACGCGGCCTTTTTACGGTTCCTGGCCTT
TTGCTGGCCTTTTGCTCA
Features (pLannotate 1.2.2; 22 found; start..end, strand, type, name):
     17..44      +  repeat_region  AAV2 ITR (fragment): inverted terminal repeat of adeno-associated virus serotype 2 inverted
     73..100     +  repeat_region  AAV2 ITR (fragment): inverted terminal repeat of adeno-associated virus serotype 2 inverted
    180..627     +  promoter       hSyn promoter: human synapsin I promoter; confers neuron-specific expression (Kügler et al., 2003)
    645..2369    +  CDS            AFB2: AFB2_ARATH - Also known as LRF2. Experimental evidence at protein level: Swiss-Prot protein existence level 1. Component of SCF(ASK-cullin-F-box) E3 ubiquitin ligase complexes, which may mediate the ubiquitination and subsequent proteasomal degradation of target proteins. Confers sensitivity to the virulent bacterial pathogen P.syringae (By similarity). Auxin receptor that mediates Aux/IAA proteins proteasomal degradation and auxin- regulated transcription. Involved in embryogenesis regulation by auxin. From Arabidopsis thaliana (Mouse-ear cress).
   2448..2651    +  CDS            mini-AID: minimal degron from the auxin-responsive IAA17 protein of Arabidopsis thaliana (Kubota et al., 2013) acts as an auxin-inducible degron (AID) in the presence of TIR1
   2658..3374    +  CDS            EGFP: EGFP is a basic (constitutively fluorescent) green fluorescent protein published in 1996, derived from Aequorea victoria. It is reported to be a rapidly-maturing weak dimer with moderate acid sensitivity.
   3387..3410    +  misc_feature   MCS (fragment): multiple cloning site
   3411..3437    +  CDS            NES: nuclear export signal from the HIV Rev protein (Fischer et al., 1995)
   3439..3464    +  misc_feature   MCS (fragment): multiple cloning site
   3481..3565    +  CDS            large T antigen (fragment): large T antigen from SV40 (simian virus 40)
   3588..3709    +  polyA_signal   SV40 poly(A) signal: SV40 polyadenylation signal
   3710..3733    +  misc_feature   MCS (fragment): pBluescript multiple cloning site
   3733..4321    +  misc_feature   WPRE: woodchuck hepatitis virus posttranscriptional regulatory element
   4353..4829    +  polyA_signal   hGH poly(A) signal: human growth hormone polyadenylation signal
   4869..5009    +  repeat_region  AAV2 ITR: inverted terminal repeat of adeno-associated virus serotype 2 inverted
   5014..5065    -  misc_feature   bom (fragment): basis of mobility region from pBR322
   5084..5539    +  rep_origin     f1 ori (sequence partly withheld): f1 bacteriophage origin of replication; arrow indicates direction of (+) strand synthesis
   5540..5589    -  misc_feature   bom (fragment): basis of mobility region from pBR322
   5691..5726    -  CDS            rop (fragment): Rop protein, which maintains plasmids at low copy number; rop
   5821..5925    +  promoter       AmpR promoter: bla
   5926..6786    +  CDS            AmpR: β-lactamase; bla; confers resistance to ampicillin, carbenicillin, and related antibiotics
   6957..7545    +  rep_origin     ori: high-copy-number ColE1/pMB1/pBR322/pUC origin of replication
