[The description below was written by a language model from this plasmid's Addgene catalogue record and pLannotate feature annotations shown in this document.]
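Description:
pAAV-hSyn-OsTIR1(F74A) is an adeno-associated virus transfer plasmid built on a pAAV backbone for neuron-directed expression of the components of the auxin-inducible degron 2 (AID2) system. It is propagated in E. coli as a high-copy plasmid through a ColE1/pUC-type origin with ampicillin selection (AmpR under its own bla promoter), and it also carries an f1 phage origin. The expression cassette lies between AAV2 inverted terminal repeats, which allow it to be packaged into recombinant AAV particles. The right ITR is annotated in full, whereas the left one is detected only as short fragments.

Expression is driven by the human synapsin I (hSyn) promoter, which restricts transcription to neurons. The catalogue describes the insert as OsTIR1(F74A)-P2A-mAID-EGFP-NES. The first open reading frame was labelled by the automated annotation as Arabidopsis AFB2, a related auxin-receptor F-box protein, but according to the record it corresponds to the F74A mutant of OsTIR1. The catalogue's species field of human likewise does not fit these plant-derived parts. P2A is a self-cleaving peptide, so a single transcript should yield OsTIR1(F74A) and a separate reporter, although P2A itself is not annotated in the table. That reporter consists of the mini-AID degron from IAA17 fused to EGFP and an HIV Rev nuclear export signal, giving a cytoplasmic green fluorescent substrate. Downstream are an SV40 poly(A) signal, a WPRE and an hGH poly(A) signal.

In this arrangement, OsTIR1(F74A) acts as the substrate-recognition subunit of an SCF ubiquitin ligase, which targets the mAID-tagged reporter for proteasomal degradation when a suitable auxin ligand is present. Loss of fluorescence therefore reports degron activity in transduced neurons.
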