Addgene plasmid #140731: pAAV-hSyn-OsTIR1(F74A)
Purpose: OsTIR1(F74A)-P2A-mAID-EGFP-NES
Depositing lab: Masato Kanemaki. Depositing organization: National Institute of Genetics. Publication: The auxin-inducible degron 2 technology provides sharp degradation control in yeast, mammalian cells, and mice. Yesbolatova A, Saito Y, Kitamoto N, Makino-Itou H, Ajima R, Nakano R, Nakaoka H, Fukui K, Gamo K, Tominari Y, Takeuchi H, Saga Y, Hayashi KI, Kanemaki MT. Nat Commun. 2020 Nov 11;11(1):5701. doi: 10.1038/s41467-020-19532-z. PubMed 33177522.
Backbone
  Vector backbone: pAAV
  Vector type: Mammalian Expression, AAV
Growth in bacteria
  Bacterial resistance: Ampicillin, 100 μg/mL
  Growth temperature: 37°C
  Growth strain: NEB Stable
  Copy number: High Copy
Gene/Insert
  Gene/Insert name: OsTIR1(F74A)-P2A-mAID-EGFP-NES
  Species: H. sapiens (human)
Terms and licenses: Academic/Nonprofit Terms; Industry Terms: Not Available to Industry
How to cite: pAAV-hSyn-OsTIR1(F74A) was a gift from Masato Kanemaki (Addgene plasmid # 140731 ; http://n2t.net/addgene:140731 ; RRID:Addgene_140731)
